Addgene plasmid #115808: pscALPS gag-gfp/vpx
Purpose: SFFV promoter expresses gag-gfp fusion with CypA promoter driving expression of SIVMAC251 vpx
Depositing lab: Jeremy Luban. Depositing organization: University of Massachusetts, Worcester. Publication: Primate immunodeficiency virus proteins Vpx and Vpr counteract transcriptional repression of proviruses by the HUSH complex. Yurkovetskiy L, Guney MH, Kim K, Goh SL, McCauley S, Dauphin A, Diehl WE, Luban J. Nat Microbiol. 2018 Dec;3(12):1354-1361. doi: 10.1038/s41564-018-0256-x. Epub 2018 Oct 8. PubMed 30297740.
Backbone
  Vector backbone: pscALPS Blasti
  Vector type: Lentiviral
Growth in bacteria
  Bacterial resistance: Ampicillin, 100 μg/mL
  Growth temperature: 30°C
  Growth strain: NEB Stable
  Copy number: High Copy
Gene/Insert
  Gene/Insert name: gag-gfp
  Promoter: SFFV
  Cloning method: Restriction Enzyme; 5′ cloning site XbaI (unknown if destroyed); 3′ cloning site EcoRI (unknown if destroyed)
Terms and licenses: Academic/Nonprofit Terms; Industry Terms: Not Available to Industry
Depositor comments: VpxMac251 insert . Please visit https://www.biorxiv.org/content/early/2018/04/03/293001 for bioRxiv preprint.
How to cite: pscALPS gag-gfp/vpx was a gift from Jeremy Luban (Addgene plasmid # 115808 ; http://n2t.net/addgene:115808 ; RRID:Addgene_115808)
