[The description below was written by a language model from this plasmid's Addgene catalogue record and pLannotate feature annotations shown in this document.]
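Description:
pscALPS gag-gfp/vpx is an HIV-1-based lentiviral transfer vector built on the pscALPS Blasti backbone and carrying two independent expression cassettes. It is propagated in E. coli through a high-copy ColE1/pUC-type origin and selected with ampicillin (β-lactamase under its own promoter). Upstream of the viral genome, SV40 enhancer/early promoter and CMV enhancer/promoter elements sit in front of a truncated 5' LTR, an arrangement that typically drives Tat-independent production of the packageable genomic RNA in producer cells. The vector retains the usual cis-acting elements: the Ψ packaging signal extending into a short gag fragment, the Rev response element for Rev-dependent nuclear export, the cPPT/CTS, a WPRE to boost transcript levels, and a downstream nef fragment followed by a second truncated LTR.

The payload lies between the cPPT/CTS and the WPRE. The spleen focus-forming virus (SFFV) LTR promoter drives a full-length HIV-1 gag open reading frame followed closely by EGFP, which the record describes as a gag-gfp fusion serving as a fluorescent reporter. Downstream, the record states that a CypA promoter drives SIVMAC251 vpx. That promoter is not annotated in the feature table, but an unannotated gap of about 500 nt precedes the vpx coding sequence, where it would be expected. Although the backbone name refers to blasticidin, no blasticidin resistance gene is annotated, so vpx may occupy that second position, though the record does not say so. Vpx recruits the CUL4A-DDB1-DCAF1 ubiquitin ligase to degrade host factors such as SAMHD1. The associated publication used such constructs to examine how Vpx and Vpr counteract transcriptional repression of proviruses by the HUSH complex, and gag-gfp fluorescence presumably served as the readout of provirus expression.
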