Features (pLannotate 1.2.2; 21 found; start..end, strand, type, name):
     69..398     +  promoter       SV40 promoter: SV40 enhancer and early promoter
    410..789     +  enhancer       CMV enhancer: human cytomegalovirus immediate early enhancer
    790..989     +  promoter       CMV promoter: human cytomegalovirus (CMV) immediate early promoter
   1007..1187    +  LTR            5' LTR (truncated): truncated 5' long terminal repeat (LTR) from HIV-1
   1234..1359    +  misc_feature   HIV-1 Ψ: packaging signal of human immunodeficiency virus type 1
   1343..1681    +  CDS            HIV-1 gag (fragment): gag protein from human immunodeficiency virus 1; gag
   1856..2089    +  misc_feature   RRE: The Rev response element (RRE) of HIV-1 allows for Rev-dependent mRNA export from the nucleus to the cytoplasm.
   2210..2452    +  CDS            env (fragment): ENV_HV2ST - Experimental evidence at protein level: Swiss-Prot protein existence level 1. The gp120-gp41 heterodimer allows rapid transcytosis of the virus through CD4 negative cells such as simple epithelial monolayers of the intestinal, rectal and endocervical epithelial barriers. Both gp120 and gp41 specifically recognize glycosphingolipids galactosyl- ceramide (GalCer) or 3' sulfo-galactosyl-ceramide (GalS) present in the lipid rafts structures of epithelial cells. Binding to these alternative receptors allows the rapid transcytosis of the virus through the epithelial cells. This transcyto
   2465..2565    +  CDS            Rev (fragment): human immunodeficiency virus 1 (HIV-1) Rev protein; rev; enhances nuclear export of unspliced and incompletely spliced viral mRNAs
   2615..2732    +  misc_feature   cPPT/CTS: central polypurine tract and central termination sequence of HIV-1
   2869..3276    +  promoter       SFFV promoter: spleen focus-forming virus long terminal repeat (LTR) promoter
   3291..4790    +  CDS            gag (sequence partly withheld): GAG_HV1N5 - Experimental evidence at protein level: Swiss-Prot protein existence level 1. [p6-gag]: Plays a role in budding of the assembled particle by interacting with the host class E VPS proteins TSG101 and PDCD6IP/AIP1. From Human immunodeficiency virus type 1 group M subtype B (isolate NY5) (HIV-1).
   4809..5525    +  CDS            EGFP: EGFP is a basic (constitutively fluorescent) green fluorescent protein published in 1996, derived from Aequorea victoria. It is reported to be a rapidly-maturing weak dimer with moderate acid sensitivity.
   6029..6364    +  CDS            vpx: VPX_SIVSP - Experimental evidence at protein level: Swiss-Prot protein existence level 1. Plays a role in nuclear translocation of the viral pre- integration complex (PIC), thus is required for the virus to infect non-dividing cells. Targets specific host proteins for degradation by the 26S proteasome. Acts by associating with the cellular CUL4A-DDB1 E3 ligase complex through direct interaction with host VPRPB/DCAF-1. This change in the E3 ligase substrate specificity results in the degradation of host SAMHD1. In turn, SAMHD1 depletion allows viral replication in host myeloid cells by preventi
   6377..6965    +  misc_feature   WPRE: woodchuck hepatitis virus posttranscriptional regulatory element
   6976..7476    +  CDS            nef (fragment): NEF_HV1LA - Experimental evidence at protein level: Swiss-Prot protein existence level 1. Extracellular Nef protein targets CD4(+) T-lymphocytes for apoptosis by interacting with CXCR4 surface receptors. From Human immunodeficiency virus type 1 group M subtype B (isolate Lai) (HIV-1).
   7483..7663    +  LTR            5' LTR (truncated): truncated 5' long terminal repeat (LTR) from HIV-1
   7734..8322    -  rep_origin     ori: high-copy-number ColE1/pMB1/pBR322/pUC origin of replication
   8493..9353    -  CDS            AmpR: β-lactamase; bla; confers resistance to ampicillin, carbenicillin, and related antibiotics
   9354..9458    -  promoter       AmpR promoter: bla
   9517..9569    -  misc_feature   bom (fragment): basis of mobility region from pBR322
>Addgene plasmid #115808 | pscALPS gag-gfp/vpx | addgene full sequence | sequence record 232371 | Addgene NGS Result
AATCTGCTTAGGGTTAGGCGTTTTGCGCTGCTTCGCGATGTACGGGCCAGATATACGCGCTGTGGAATGT
GTGTCAGTTAGGGTGTGGAAAGTCCCCAGGCTCCCCAGCAGGCAGAAGTATGCAAAGCATGCATCTCAAT
TAGTCAGCAACCAGGTGTGGAAAGTCCCCAGGCTCCCCAGCAGGCAGAAGTATGCAAAGCATGCATCTCA
ATTAGTCAGCAACCATAGTCCCGCCCCTAACTCCGCCCATCCCGCCCCTAACTCCGCCCAGTTCCGCCCA
TTCTCCGCCCCATGGCTGACTAATTTTTTTTATTTATGCAGAGGCCGAGGCCGCCTCTGCCTCTGAGCTA
TTCCAGAAGTAGTGAGGAGGCTTTTTTGGAGGCCTAGGCTTTTGCAAAAAGCTCGCGTTGACATTGATTA
TTGACTAGTTATTAATAGTAATCAATTACGGGGTCATTAGTTCATAGCCCATATATGGAGTTCCGCGTTA
CATAACTTACGGTAAATGGCCCGCCTGGCTGACCGCCCAACGACCCCCGCCCATTGACGTCAATAATGAC
GTATGTTCCCATAGTAACGCCAATAGGGACTTTCCATTGACGTCAATGGGTGGAGTATTTACGGTAAACT
GCCCACTTGGCAGTACATCAAGTGTATCATATGCCAAGTACGCCCCCTATTGACGTCAATGACGGTAAAT
GGCCCGCCTGGCATTATGCCCAGTACATGACCTTATGGGACTTTCCTACTTGGCAGTACATCTACGTATT
AGTCATCGCTATTACCATGGTGATGCGGTTTTGGCAGTACATCAATGGGCGTGGATAGCGGTTTGACTCA
CGGGGATTTCCAAGTCTCCACCCCATTGACGTCAATGGGAGTTTGTTTTGGCACCAAAATCAACGGGACT
TTCCAAAATGTCGTAACAACTCCGCCCCATTGACGCAAATGGGCGGTAGGCGTGTACGGTGGGAGGTCTA
TATAAGCAGCGCGTTTTGCCTGTACTGGGTCTCTCTGGTTAGACCAGATCTGAGCCTGGGAGCTCTCTGG
CTAACTAGGGAACCCACTGCTTAAGCCTCAATAAAGCTTGCCTTGAGTGCTTCAAGTAGTGTGTGCCCGT
CTGTTGTGTGACTCTGGTAACTAGAGATCCCTCAGACCCTTTTAGTCAGTGTGGAAAATCTCTAGCAGTG
GCGCCCGAACAGGGACTTGAAAGCGAAAGGGAAACCAGAGGAGCTCTCTCGACGCAGGACTCGGCTTGCT
GAAGCGCGCACGGCAAGAGGCGAGGGGCGGCGACTGGTGAGTACGCCAAAAATTTTGACTAGCGGAGGCT
AGAAGGAGAGAGATGGGTGCGAGAGCGTCAGTATTAAGCGGGGGAGAATTAGATCGCGATGGGAAAAAAT
TCGGTTAAGGCCAGGGGGAAAGAAAAAATATAAATTAAAACATATAGTATGGGCAAGCAGGGAGCTAGAA
CGATTCGCAGTTAATCCTGGCCTGTTAGAAACATCAGAAGGCTGTAGACAAATACTGGGACAGCTACAAC
CATCCCTTCAGACAGGATCAGAAGAACTTAGATCATTATATAATACAGTAGCAACCCTCTATTGTGTGCA
TCAAAGGATAGAGATAAAAGACACCAAGGAAGCTTTAGACAAGATAGAGGAAGAGCAAAACAAAAGTAAG
ACCACCGCACAGCAAGCGGCCGGCCGCTGATCTTCAGACCTGGAGGAGGAGATATGAGGGACAATTGGAG
AAGTGAATTATATAAATATAAAGTAGTAAAAATTGAACCATTAGGAGTAGCACCCACCAAGGCAAAGAGA
AGAGTGGTGCAGAGAGAAAAAAGAGCAGTGGGAATAGGAGCTTTGTTCCTTGGGTTCTTGGGAGCAGCAG
GAAGCACTATGGGCGCAGCGTCAATGACGCTGACGGTACAGGCCAGACAATTATTGTCTGGTATAGTGCA
GCAGCAGAACAATTTGCTGAGGGCTATTGAGGCGCAACAGCATCTGTTGCAACTCACAGTCTGGGGCATC
AAGCAGCTCCAGGCAAGAATCCTGGCTGTGGAAAGATACCTAAAGGATCAACAGCTCCTGGGGATTTGGG
GTTGCTCTGGAAAACTCATTTGCACCACTGCTGTGCCTTGGAATGCTAGTTGGAGTAATAAATCTCTGGA
ACAGATTTGGAATCACACGACCTGGATGGAGTGGGACAGAGAATTAACAATTACACAAGCTTAATACACT
CCTTAATTGAAGAATCGCAAAACCAGCAAGAAAAGAATGAACAAGAATTATTGGAATTAGATAAATGGGC
AAGTTTGTGGAATTGGTTTAACATAACAAATTGGCTGTGGTATATAAAATTATTCATAATGATAGTAGGA
GGCTTGGTAGGTTTAAGAATAGTTTTTGCTGTACTTTCTATAGTGAATAGAGTTAGGCAGGGATATTCAC
CATTATCGTTTCAGACCCACCTCCCAACCCCGAGGGGACCCGACAGGCCCGAAGGAATAGAAGAAGAAGG
TGGAGAGAGAGACAGAGACAGATCCATTCGATTAGTGAACGGATCGGCACTGCGTGCGCCAATTCTGCAG
ACAAATGGCAGTATTCATCCACAATTTTAAAAGAAAAGGGGGGATTGGGGGGTACAGTGCAGGGGAAAGA
ATAGTAGACATAATAGCAACAGACATACAAACTAAAGAATTACAAAAACAAATTACAAAAATTCAAAATT
TTCGGGTTTATTACAGGGACAGCAGAGATCCAGTTTGGTTAATTAACTGCAGCCCCGATAAAATAAAAGA
TTTTATTTAGTCTCCAGAAAAAGGGGGGAATGAAAGACCCCACCTGTAGGTTTGGCAAGCTAGCTGCAGT
AACGCCATTTTGCAAGGCATGGAAAAATACCAAACCAAGAATAGAGAAGTTCAGATCAAGGGCGGGTACA
TGAAAATAGCTAACGTTGGGCCAAACAGGATATCTGCGGTGAGCAGTTTCGGCCCCGGCCCGGGGCCAAG
AACAGATGGTCACCGCAGTTTCGGCCCCGGCCCGAGGCCAAGAACAGATGGTCCCCAGATATGGCCCAAC
CCTCAGCAGTTTCTTAAGACCCATCAGATGTTTCCAGGCTCCCCCAAGGACCTGAAATGACCCTGCGCCT
TATTTGAATTAACCAATCAGCCTGCTTCTCGCTTCTGTTCGCGCGCTTCTGCTTCCCGAGCTCTATAAAA
GAGCTCACAACCCCTCACTCGGCGCGCCAGTCCTCCGACAGACTGAGTCGCCCGGGGGTCTAGAGCCGCC
ATGGCGGCAAGGGCAAGCGTGCTGAGCGGGGGGGAGCTGGACAAATGGGAGAAAATCCGGCTGAGACCTG
GAGGCAAGAAACAGTATAAACTGAAGCACATCGTGTGGGCTAGCAGAGAACTGGAGAGGTTCGCAGTCAA
CCCCGGCCTGCTGGAAACATCCGAGGGATGCCGACAGATTCTGGGGCAGCTGCAGCCTTCCCTGCAGACT
GGATCCGAGGAACTGCGCAGTCTGTACAACACAGTGGCCACCCTGTATTGCGTGCATCAGCGGATTGACG
TGAAAGATACCAAGGAGGCTCTGGACAAAATCGAGGAAGAGCAGAATAAGTCCAAGAAAAAGGCACAGCA
GGCGGCCGCAGATACAGGGAACAATAGCCAGGTGTCCCAGAACTAC
[693 nt withheld, positions 3687-4379]
GCTGAGGCAATGAGCCAGGTCACCAATCCAGCCACAATCATGATTCAGAAGGGCAACTTCCGGAACCAGC
GCAAAACCGTGAAGTGCTTTAACTGTGGCAAAGAGGGGCATATCGCAAAGAATTGCAGGGCCCCTCGGAA
AAAGGGATGCTGGAAATGTGGAAAGGAAGGCCACCAGATGAAGGACTGTACTGAGAGACAGGCTAACTTC
CTGGGCAAAATTTGGCCCTCCCATAAGGGGAGACCCGGGAATTTTCTGCAGAGCCGGCCTGAGCCAACCG
CACCACCCGAAGAGAGTTTCAGGTTTGGCGAAGAGACTACCACACCATCACAGAAACAGGAACCCATCGA
CAAGGAGCTGTATCCTCTGGCAAGTCTGCGAAGCCTGTTTGGAAGCGACCCCTCATCTCAGGGCGGAAGC
GGCGGATCCATGGTCTCAAAGGGGGAAGAGCTGTTTACTGGGGTCGTGCCTATTCTGGTCGAACTGGACG
GGGATGTCAACGGCCACAAGTTTAGTGTGAGCGGAGAGGGAGAAGGCGACGCCACTTACGGAAAGCTGAC
CCTGAAATTCATTTGCACCACAGGCAAGCTGCCAGTGCCCTGGCCTACCCTGGTCACTACCCTGACATAC
GGCGTCCAGTGTTTTAGTAGGTATCCTGACCACATGAAGCAGCATGATTTCTTTAAATCAGCTATGCCAG
AGGGATACGTGCAGGAACGCACCATTTTCTTTAAGGACGATGGCAACTACAAGACTCGAGCAGAGGTGAA
GTTCGAAGGGGACACCCTGGTCAACCGGATCGAGCTGAAGGGAATCGACTTTAAAGAAGATGGAAACATC
CTGGGCCACAAGCTGGAGTACAACTATAATTCTCATAACGTGTACATCATGGCCGATAAGCAGAAAAACG
GGATTAAGGTCAATTTCAAAATCAGACACAACATCGAAGACGGCAGCGTGCAGCTGGCTGATCATTACCA
GCAGAACACACCAATTGGCGACGGGCCAGTGCTGCTGCCAGATAATCACTATCTGAGCACTCAGTCCGCC
CTGTCTAAGGACCCTAACGAGAAACGCGATCATATGGTGCTGCTGGAGTTCGTCACAGCCGCTGGGATCA
CTCTGGGAATGGACGAGCTGTATAAATGAGAATTCTCGACCTTGACTGGCGGCGCGACCTTGAGGCCTGC
GTTCGCCTCAGTTGCCCCCTCTGTGCAATGGGGAGACGCGCCTCATCGCTTGACAACGGCCGAAGAGCCG
CCGCGCTTCCGTCTCCCGCGTGCGCGCGCCATGCTGCCCACCCCCGTTCCGCACTGACCCTCCCCCGTGC
CCCGCGTCCCGTACTGCCGCCCCGCCCCGAGTCCCATGCCGCAGCCACCGCGACGGAGCCCGCAGGCGGG
AACCTGCCTCCGCGCGTTAGCGCGCACGCGCGCCTCATGTGTCGTCCCCATCAGCGCCGGCTTCCGTCTA
TAGGCCAGATGCACTGTCACTCTGGCGAAGTCGCAGACCCGATTGGCCGGGACGGAGGCGCGAGACCGGG
TTGCGGGCGGGGCCGAACGTGGTATAAAAGGGGCGGGAGGCCAGGCTCGTGCCGTTTTGCAGACGCCACC
GCCGAGGAAAACCGTGTACTATTAGCCACGCGTGCCACCATGAGCGACCCAAGAGAGAGAATCCCACCAG
GCAATAGCGGCGAAGAAACAATCGGAGAGGCTTTTGAATGGCTGAACAGGACCGTCGAGGAAATCAACCG
GGAGGCAGTGAATCACCTGCCTAGAGAACTGATTTTCCAGGTCTGGCAGCGATCTTGGGAGTACTGGCAT
GACGAACAGGGGATGAGCCAGTCCTATGTGAAGTACAGATATCTGTGCCTGATGCAGAAAGCCCTGTTTA
TGCACTGTAAGAAAGGCTGCAGGTGTCTGGGAGAGGGCCATGGGGCCGGCGGGTGGCGCCCCGGACCCCC
TCCACCCCCTCCACCCGGCCTGGCTTGAGCGATCGCTAATCAACCTCTGGATTACAAAATTTGTGAAAGA
TTGACTGGTATTCTTAACTATGTTGCTCCTTTTACGCTATGTGGATACGCTGCTTTAATGCCTTTGTATC
ATGCTATTGCTTCCCGTATGGCTTTCATTTTCTCCTCCTTGTATAAATCCTGGTTGCTGTCTCTTTATGA
GGAGTTGTGGCCCGTTGTCAGGCAACGTGGCGTGGTGTGCACTGTGTTTGCTGACGCAACCCCCACTGGT
TGGGGCATTGCCACCACCTGTCAGCTCCTTTCCGGGACTTTCGCTTTCCCCCTCCCTATTGCCACGGCGG
AACTCATCGCCGCCTGCCTTGCCCGCTGCTGGACAGGGGCTCGGCTGTTGGGCACTGACAATTCCGTGGT
GTTGTCGGGGAAGCTGACGTCCTTTCCATGGCTGCTCGCCTGTGTTGCCACCTGGATTCTGCGCGGGACG
TCCTTCTGCTACGTCCCTTCGGCCCTCAATCCAGCGGACCTTCCTTCCCGCGGCCTGCTGCCGGCTCTGC
GGCCTCTTCCGCGTCTTCGCCTTCGCCCTCAGACGAGTCGGATCTCCCTTTGGGCCGCCTCCCCGCTTAA
TCGCGTCGAGACCTAGAAAAACATGGAGCAATCACAAGTAGCAATACAGCAGCTACCAATGCTGATTGTG
CCTGGCTAGAAGCACAAGAGGAGGAGGAGGTGGGTTTTCCAGTCACACCTCAGGTACCTTTAAGACCAAT
GACTTACAAGGCAGCTGTAGATCTTAGCCACTTTTTAAAAGAAAAGGGGGGACTGGAAGGGCTAATTCAC
TCCCAACGAAGACAAGATATCCTTGATCTGTGGATCTACCACACACAAGGCTACTTCCCTGATTGGCAGA
ACTACACACCAGGGCCAGGGATCAGATATCCACTGACCTTTGGATGGTGCTACAAGCTAGTACCAGTTGA
GCAAGAGAAGGTAGAAGAAGCCAATGAAGGAGAGAACACCCGCTTGTTACACCCTGTGAGCCTGCATGGG
ATGGATGACCCGGAGAGAGAAGTATTAGAGTGGAGGTTTGACAGCCGCCTAGCATTTCATCACATGGCCC
GAGAGCTGCATCCGGACTGTACTGGGTCTCTCTGGTTAGACCAGATCTGAGCCTGGGAGCTCTCTGGCTA
ACTAGGGAACCCACTGCTTAAGCCTCAATAAAGCTTGCCTTGAGTGCTTCAAGTAGTGTGTGCCCGTCTG
TTGTGTGACTCTGGTAACTAGAGATCCCTCAGACCCTTTTAGTCAGTGTGGAAAATCTCTAGCAGGGCCC
GTTTCATGTGAGCAAAAGGCCAGCAAAAGGCCAGGAACCGTAAAAAGGCCGCGTTGCTGGCGTTTTTCCA
TAGGCTCCGCCCCCCTGACGAGCATCACAAAAATCGACGCTCAAGTCAGAGGTGGCGAAACCCGACAGGA
CTATAAAGATACCAGGCGTTTCCCCCTGGAAGCTCCCTCGTGCGCTCTCCTGTTCCGACCCTGCCGCTTA
CCGGATACCTGTCCGCCTTTCTCCCTTCGGGAAGCGTGGCGCTTTCTCATAGCTCACGCTGTAGGTATCT
CAGTTCGGTGTAGGTCGTTCGCTCCAAGCTGGGCTGTGTGCACGAACCCCCCGTTCAGCCCGACCGCTGC
GCCTTATCCGGTAACTATCGTCTTGAGTCCAACCCGGTAAGACACGACTTATCGCCACTGGCAGCAGCCA
CTGGTAACAGGATTAGCAGAGCGAGGTATGTAGGCGGTGCTACAGAGTTCTTGAAGTGGTGGCCTAACTA
CGGCTACACTAGAAGAACAGTATTTGGTATCTGCGCTCTGCTGAAGCCAGTTACCTTCGGAAAAAGAGTT
GGTAGCTCTTGATCCGGCAAACAAACCACCGCTGGTAGCGGTGGTTTTTTTGTTTGCAAGCAGCAGATTA
CGCGCAGAAAAAAAGGATCTCAAGAAGATCCTTTGATCTTTTCTACGGGGTCTGACGCTCAGTGGAACGA
AAACTCACGTTAAGGGATTTTGGTCATGAGATTATCAAAAAGGATCTTCACCTAGATCCTTTTAAATTAA
AAATGAAGTTTTAAATCAATCTAAAGTATATATGAGTAAACTTGGTCTGACAGTTACCAATGCTTAATCA
GTGAGGCACCTATCTCAGCGATCTGTCTATTTCGTTCATCCATAGTTGCCTGACTCCCCGTCGTGTAGAT
AACTACGATACGGGAGGGCTTACCATCTGGCCCCAGTGCTGCAATGATACCGCGAGACCCACGCTCACCG
GCTCCAGATTTATCAGCAATAAACCAGCCAGCCGGAAGGGCCGAGCGCAGAAGTGGTCCTGCAACTTTAT
CCGCCTCCATCCAGTCTATTAATTGTTGCCGGGAAGCTAGAGTAAGTAGTTCGCCAGTTAATAGTTTGCG
CAACGTTGTTGCCATTGCTACAGGCATCGTGGTGTCACGCTCGTCGTTTGGTATGGCTTCATTCAGCTCC
GGTTCCCAACGATCAAGGCGAGTTACATGATCCCCCATGTTGTGCAAAAAAGCGGTTAGCTCCTTCGGTC
CTCCGATCGTTGTCAGAAGTAAGTTGGCCGCAGTGTTATCACTCATGGTTATGGCAGCACTGCATAATTC
TCTTACTGTCATGCCATCCGTAAGATGCTTTTCTGTGACTGGTGAGTACTCAACCAAGTCATTCTGAGAA
TAGTGTATGCGGCGACCGAGTTGCTCTTGCCCGGCGTCAATACGGGATAATACCGCGCCACATAGCAGAA
CTTTAAAAGTGCTCATCATTGGAAAACGTTCTTCGGGGCGAAAACTCTCAAGGATCTTACCGCTGTTGAG
ATCCAGTTCGATGTAACCCACTCGTGCACCCAACTGATCTTCAGCATCTTTTACTTTCACCAGCGTTTCT
GGGTGAGCAAAAACAGGAAGGCAAAATGCCGCAAAAAAGGGAATAAGGGCGACACGGAAATGTTGAATAC
TCATACTCTTCCTTTTTCAATATTATTGAAGCATTTATCAGGGTTATTGTCTCATGAGCGGATACATATT
TGAATGTATTTAGAAAAATAAACAAATAGGGGTTCCGCGCACATTTCCCCGAAAAGTGCCACCTGACGTC
GACGGATCGGGAGATCTCCCGATCCCCTATGGTGCACTCTCAGTACAATCTGCTCTGATGCCGCATAGTT
AAGCCAGTATCTGCTCCCTGCTTGTGTGTTGGAGGTCGCTGAGTAGTGCGCGAGCAAAATTTAAGCTACA
ACAAGGCAAGGCTTGACCGACAATTGCATGAAG
