>Addgene plasmid #115808 | pscALPS gag-gfp/vpx | depositor partial sequence | sequence record 218757 | gag-gfp
TCTAGAGCCGCCATGGCGGCAAGGGCAAGCGTGCTGAGCGGGGGGGAGCTGGACAAATGGGAGAAAATCC
GGCTGAGACCTGGAGGCAAGAAACAGTATAAACTGAAGCACATCGTGTGGGCTAGCAGAGAACTGGAGAG
GTTCGCAGTCAACCCCGGCCTGCTGGAAACATCCGAGGGATGCCGACAGATTCTGGGGCAGCTGCAGCCT
TCCCTGCAGACTGGATCCGAGGAACTGCGCAGTCTGTACAACACAGTGGCCACCCTGTATTGCGTGCATC
AGCGGATTGACGTGAAAGATACCAAGGAGGCTCTGGACAAAATCGAGGAAGAGCAGAATAAGTCCAAGAA
AAAGGCACAGCAGGCGGCCGCAGATACAGGGAACAATAGCCAGGTGTCCCAGAACTAC
[693 nt withheld, positions 409-1101]
GCTGAGGCAATGAGCCAGGTCACCAATCCAGCCACAATCATGATTCAGAAGGGCAACTTCCGGAACCAGC
GCAAAACCGTGAAGTGCTTTAACTGTGGCAAAGAGGGGCATATCGCAAAGAATTGCAGGGCCCCTCGGAA
AAAGGGATGCTGGAAATGTGGAAAGGAAGGCCACCAGATGAAGGACTGTACTGAGAGACAGGCTAACTTC
CTGGGCAAAATTTGGCCCTCCCATAAGGGGAGACCCGGGAATTTTCTGCAGAGCCGGCCTGAGCCAACCG
CACCACCCGAAGAGAGTTTCAGGTTTGGCGAAGAGACTACCACACCATCACAGAAACAGGAACCCATCGA
CAAGGAGCTGTATCCTCTGGCAAGTCTGCGAAGCCTGTTTGGAAGCGACCCCTCATCTCAGGGCGGAAGC
GGCGGATCCATGGTCTCAAAGGGGGAAGAGCTGTTTACTGGGGTCGTGCCTATTCTGGTCGAACTGGACG
GGGATGTCAACGGCCACAAGTTTAGTGTGAGCGGAGAGGGAGAAGGCGACGCCACTTACGGAAAGCTGAC
CCTGAAATTCATTTGCACCACAGGCAAGCTGCCAGTGCCCTGGCCTACCCTGGTCACTACCCTGACATAC
GGCGTCCAGTGTTTTAGTAGGTATCCTGACCACATGAAGCAGCATGATTTCTTTAAATCAGCTATGCCAG
AGGGATACGTGCAGGAACGCACCATTTTCTTTAAGGACGATGGCAACTACAAGACTCGAGCAGAGGTGAA
GTTCGAAGGGGACACCCTGGTCAACCGGATCGAGCTGAAGGGAATCGACTTTAAAGAAGATGGAAACATC
CTGGGCCACAAGCTGGAGTACAACTATAATTCTCATAACGTGTACATCATGGCCGATAAGCAGAAAAACG
GGATTAAGGTCAATTTCAAAATCAGACACAACATCGAAGACGGCAGCGTGCAGCTGGCTGATCATTACCA
GCAGAACACACCAATTGGCGACGGGCCAGTGCTGCTGCCAGATAATCACTATCTGAGCACTCAGTCCGCC
CTGTCTAAGGACCCTAACGAGAAACGCGATCATATGGTGCTGCTGGAGTTCGTCACAGCCGCTGGGATCA
CTCTGGGAATGGACGAGCTGTATAAATGAGAATTC
