>Addgene plasmid #115808 | pscALPS gag-gfp/vpx | addgene partial sequence | sequence record 238368 | vpx
ACGCGTGCCACCATGAGCGACCCAAGAGAGAGAATCCCACCAGGCAATAGCGGCGAAGAAACAATCGGAG
AGGCTTTTGAATGGCTGAACAGGACCGTCGAGGAAATCAACCGGGAGGCAGTGAATCACCTGCCTAGAGA
ACTGATTTTCCAGGTCTGGCAGCGATCTTGGGAGTACTGGCATGACGAACAGGGGATGAGCCAGTCCTAT
GTGAAGTACAGATATCTGTGCCTGATGCAGAAAGCCCTGTTTATGCACTGTAAGAAAGGCTGCAGGTGTC
TGGGAGAGGGCCATGGGGCCGGCGGGTGGCGCCCCGGACCCCCTCCACCCCCTCCACCCGGCCTGGCTTG
AGCGATCGC
